>Addgene plasmid #143802 | TFORF1412 | addgene full sequence | sequence record 396248 | Addgene NGS Result
TTAATGTAGTCTTATGCAATACTCTTGTAGTCTTGCAACATGGTAACGATGAGTTAGCAACATGCCTTAC
AAGGAGAGAAAAAGCACCGTGCATGCCGATTGGTGGAAGTAAGGTGGTACGATCGTGCCTTATTAGGAAG
GCAACAGACGGGTCTGACATGGATTGGACGAACCACTGAATTGCCGCATTGCAGAGATATTGTATTTAAG
TGCCTAGCTCGATACATAAACGGGTCTCTCTGGTTAGACCAGATCTGAGCCTGGGAGCTCTCTGGCTAAC
TAGGGAACCCACTGCTTAAGCCTCAATAAAGCTTGCCTTGAGTGCTTCAAGTAGTGTGTGCCCGTCTGTT
GTGTGACTCTGGTAACTAGAGATCCCTCAGACCCTTTTAGTCAGTGTGGAAAATCTCTAGCAGTGGCGCC
CGAACAGGGACTTGAAAGCGAAAGGGAAACCAGAGGAGCTCTCTCGACGCAGGACTCGGCTTGCTGAAGC
GCGCACGGCAAGAGGCGAGGGGCGGCGACTGGTGAGTACGCCAAAAATTTTGACTAGCGGAGGCTAGAAG
GAGAGAGATGGGTGCGAGAGCGTCAGTATTAAGCGGGGGAGAATTAGATCGCGATGGGAAAAAATTCGGT
TAAGGCCAGGGGGAAAGAAAAAATATAAATTAAAACATATAGTATGGGCAAGCAGGGAGCTAGAACGATT
CGCAGTTAATCCTGGCCTGTTAGAAACATCAGAAGGCTGTAGACAAATACTGGGACAGCTACAACCATCC
CTTCAGACAGGATCAGAAGAACTTAGATCATTATATAATACAGTAGCAACCCTCTATTGTGTGCATCAAA
GGATAGAGATAAAAGACACCAAGGAAGCTTTAGACAAGATAGAGGAAGAGCAAAACAAAAGTAAGACCAC
CGCACAGCAAGCGGCCGCTGATCTTCAGACCTGGAGGAGGAGATATGAGGGACAATTGGAGAAGTGAATT
ATATAAATATAAAGTAGTAAAAATTGAACCATTAGGAGTAGCACCCACCAAGGCAAAGAGAAGAGTGGTG
CAGAGAGAAAAAAGAGCAGTGGGAATAGGAGCTTTGTTCCTTGGGTTCTTGGGAGCAGCAGGAAGCACTA
TGGGCGCAGCGTCAATGACGCTGACGGTACAGGCCAGACAATTATTGTCTGGTATAGTGCAGCAGCAGAA
CAATTTGCTGAGGGCTATTGAGGCGCAACAGCATCTGTTGCAACTCACAGTCTGGGGCATCAAGCAGCTC
CAGGCAAGAATCCTGGCTGTGGAAAGATACCTAAAGGATCAACAGCTCCTGGGGATTTGGGGTTGCTCTG
GAAAACTCATTTGCACCACTGCTGTGCCTTGGAATGCTAGTTGGAGTAATAAATCTCTGGAACAGATTTG
GAATCACACGACCTGGATGGAGTGGGACAGAGAAATTAACAATTACACAAGCTTAATACACTCCTTAATT
GAAGAATCGCAAAACCAGCAAGAAAAGAATGAACAAGAATTATTGGAATTAGATAAATGGGCAAGTTTGT
GGAATTGGTTTAACATAACAAATTGGCTGTGGTATATAAAATTATTCATAATGATAGTAGGAGGCTTGGT
AGGTTTAAGAATAGTTTTTGCTGTACTTTCTATAGTGAATAGAGTTAGGCAGGGATATTCACCATTATCG
TTTCAGACCCACCTCCCAACCCCGAGGGGACCCATGCATTGCATCTCAATTAGTCAGCAACCAGGTGTGG
AAAGTCCCCAGGCTCCCCAGCAGGCAGAAGTATGCAAAGCATGCGTCTCAATTAGTCAGCAACCATAGTC
CCGCCCCTAACTCCGCCCATCCCGCCCCTAACTCCGCCCAGTTCCGCCCATTCTCCGCCCCATGGCTGAC
TAATTTTTTTTATTTATGCAGAGGCCGAGGCCGCCTCGGCCTCTGAGCTATTCCAGAAGTAGTGAGGAGG
CTTTTTTGGAGGCCTAGGCTTTTGCAAAAAGCTTTCTAGAGGTACCACCGGAGCTTACCATGACCGAGTA
CAAGCCCACGGTGCGCCTCGCCACCCGCGACGACGTCCCCAGGGCCGTACGCACCCTCGCCGCCGCGTTC
GCCGACTACCCCGCCACGCGCCACACCGTCGATCCGGACCGCCACATCGAGCGGGTCACCGAGCTGCAAG
AACTCTTCCTCACGCGCGTCGGGCTCGACATCGGCAAGGTGTGGGTCGCGGACGACGGCGCCGCCGTGGC
GGTCTGGACCACGCCGGAGAGCGTCGAAGCGGGGGCGGTGTTCGCCGAGATCGGCCCGCGCATGGCCGAG
TTGAGCGGTTCCCGGCTGGCCGCGCAGCAACAGATGGAAGGCCTCCTGGCGCCGCACCGGCCCAAGGAGC
CCGCGTGGTTCCTGGCCACCGTCGGCGTCTCGCCCGACCACCAGGGCAAGGGTCTGGGCAGCGCCGTCGT
GCTCCCCGGAGTGGAGGCGGCCGAGCGCGCCGGGGTGCCCGCCTTCCTGGAGACCTCCGCGCCCCGCAAC
CTCCCCTTCTACGAGCGGCTCGGCTTCACCGTCACCGCCGACGTCGAGGTGCCCGAAGGACCGCGCACCT
GGTGCATGACCCGCAAGCCCGGTGCCAGTTAACGAATTCTAGATCTTGAGACAAATGGCAGTATTCATCC
ACAATTTTAAAAGAAAAGGGGGGATTGGGGGGTACAGTGCAGGGGAAAGAATAGTAGACATAATAGCAAC
AGACATACAAACTAAAGAATTACAAAAACAAATTACAAAAATTCAAAATTTTCGGGTTTATTACAGGGAC
AGCAGAGATCCACTTTGGCGCCGGCTCGAGGCCTGCAGGTGCAAAGATGGATAAAGTTTTAAACAGAGAG
GAATCTTTGCAGCTAATGGACCTTCTAGGTCTTGAAAGGAGTGGGAATTGGCTCCGGTGCCCGTCAGTGG
GCAGAGCGCACATCGCCCACAGTCCCCGAGAAGTTGGGGGGAGGGGTCGGCAATTGAACCGGTGCCTAGA
GAAGGTGGCGCGGGGTAAACTGGGAAAGTGATGTCGTGTACTGGCTCCGCCTTTTTCCCGAGGGTGGGGG
AGAACCGTATATAAGTGCAGTAGTCGCCGTGAACGTTCTTTTTCGCAACGGGTTTGCCGCCAGAACACAG
GTAAGTGCCGTGTGTGGTTCCCGCGGGCCTGGCCTCTTTACGGGTTATGGCCCTTGCGTGCCTTGAATTA
CTTCCACCTGGCTGCAGTACGTGATTCTTGATCCCGAGCTTCGGGTTGGAAGTGGGTGGGAGAGTTCGAG
GCCTTGCGCTTAAGGAGCCCCTTCGCCTCGTGCTTGAGTTGAGGCCTGGCCTGGGCGCTGGGGCCGCCGC
GTGCGAATCTGGTGGCACCTTCGCGCCTGTCTCGCTGCTTTCGATAAGTCTCTAGCCATTTAAAATTTTT
GATGACCTGCTGCGACGCTTTTTTTCTGGCAAGATAGTCTTGTAAATGCGGGCCAAGATCTGCACACTGG
TATTTCGGTTTTTGGGGCCGCGGGCGGCGACGGGGCCCGTGCGTCCCAGCGCACATGTTCGGCGAGGCGG
GGCCTGCGAGCGCGGCCACCGAGAATCGGACGGGGGTAGTCTCAAGCTGGCCGGCCTGCTCTGGTGCCTG
GCCTCGCGCCGCCGTGTATCGCCCCGCCCTGGGCGGCAAGGCTGGCCCGGTCGGCACCAGTTGCGTGAGC
GGAAAGATGGCCGCTTCCCGGCCCTGCTGCAGGGAGCTCAAAATGGAGGACGCGGCGCTCGGGAGAGCGG
GCGGGTGAGTCACCCACACAAAGGAAAAGGGCCTTTCCGTCCTCAGCCGTCGCTTCATGTGACTCCACGG
AGTACCGGGCGCCGTCCAGGCACCTCGATTAGTTCTCGAGCTTTTGGAGTACGTCGTCTTTAGGTTGGGG
GGAGGGGTTTTATGCGATGGAGTTTCCCCACACTGAGTGGGTGGAGACTGAAGTTAGGCCAGCTTGGCAC
TTGATGTAATTCTCCTTGGAATTTGCCCTTTTTGAGTTTGGATCTTGGTTCATTCTCAAGCCTCAGACAG
TGGTTCAAAGTTTTTTTCTTCCATTTCAGGTGTCGTGAGGCTAGCACCGCCACCATGTCAGCCTTTGATA
TGTCCCATGATTTCTTTTTCTGCTTAACTTCAGAATGGGAAATACAACCTAGAACCAAACGGTCATCACT
TCAGCAGGGTTTTTTGAAGAATCAAATATTCACTGGGATACAAATGCAGACAAGAAGCTACAGTGGATGG
AAACTCTGTGAGAATTGTGGAGAGGTCTTCAGTGAACAGTTTTGCCTTAAGACACACATGAGAGCTCAGA
ATGGAGGGAACACTTTTGAGGGTAATTGTTATGGAAAAGACAGCATCAGTGTGCACAAGGAAGCCTCTAT
TGGACAAGAACTTTCCAAATTTAATCCATGTGGAAAAGTCTTCACCTTAACTCCAGGCCTTGCTGTGCAT
CTTGAAATTCTCAATGGAAGACAACCCTACAAATGTAAGGAATGTGGAAAAGGCTTTAAGTATTTTGCAA
GCCTTGATAATCACATGGGAATCCACATTGGAGAGAAACTCTGTGAATTTCAGGAATGTGAGAGAGCCAT
CACAACTTCCTCACACTTAAAGCAGTGTGTAGCAGTTCATACTGGAAAGAAATCCGAAAAGACTAAGAAC
TGTGGGAAATCCTTCACTAATTTTTCTCAACTTTCTGCACATGCAAAAACTCATAAAGGAGAGAAGTCCT
TTGAATGTAAAGAATGTGGAAGATCCTTTAGAAATTCCTCATCCTTTAATGTTCACATTCAAATTCACAC
TGGAATAAAACCACACAAATGTACGGAATGTGGGAAAGCCTTCACTAGATCAACTCACCTTACTCAACAT
GTAAGAACTCACACTGGAATAAAACCCTATGAATGTAAGGAATGTGGCCAAGCCTTCACTCAGTACACGG
GCCTTGCTATACACATACGAAATCACACTGGAGAGAAACCCTATCAGTGTAAGGAATGTGGGAAAGCCTT
CAATAGATCTTCAACGCTTACTCAACATAGAAGAATTCACACAGGAGAGAAGCCTTATGAATGTGTTGAA
TGTGGGAAGACCTTCATTACTTCTTCCCATCGTAGTAAACATTTGAAAACTCACAGTGGAGAAAGGTAGT
AATGAACTAGTCCGTAACTTGAAAGTATTTCGATTTCTTGGCTTTATATATCTTGTGGAAAGGACGATAT
TGTACGTATACTCCTGGAAGTACGCGTTAAGTCGACAATCAACCTCTGGATTACAAAATTTGTGAAAGAT
TGACTGGTATTCTTAACTATGTTGCTCCTTTTACGCTATGTGGATACGCTGCTTTAATGCCTTTGTATCA
TGCTATTGCTTCCCGTATGGCTTTCATTTTCTCCTCCTTGTATAAATCCTGGTTGCTGTCTCTTTATGAG
GAGTTGTGGCCCGTTGTCAGGCAACGTGGCGTGGTGTGCACTGTGTTTGCTGACGCAACCCCCACTGGTT
GGGGCATTGCCACCACCTGTCAGCTCCTTTCCGGGACTTTCGCTTTCCCCCTCCCTATTGCCACGGCGGA
ACTCATCGCCGCCTGCCTTGCCCGCTGCTGGACAGGGGCTCGGCTGTTGGGCACTGACAATTCCGTGGTG
TTGTCGGGGAAATCATCGTCCTTTCCTTGGCTGCTCGCCTGTGTTGCCACCTGGATTCTGCGCGGGACGT
CCTTCTGCTACGTCCCTTCGGCCCTCAATCCAGCGGACCTTCCTTCCCGCGGCCTGCTGCCGGCTCTGCG
GCCTCTTCCGCGTCTTCGCCTTCGCCCTCAGACGAGTCGGATCTCCCTTTGGGCCGCCTCCCCGCGTCGA
CTTTAAGACCAATGACTTACAAGGCAGCTGTAGATCTTAGCCACTTTTTAAAAGAAAAGGGGGGACTGGA
AGGGCTAATTCACTCCCAACGAAGACAAGATCTGCTTTTTGCTTGTACTGGGTCTCTCTGGTTAGACCAG
ATCTGAGCCTGGGAGCTCTCTGGCTAACTAGGGAACCCACTGCTTAAGCCTCAATAAAGCTTGCCTTGAG
TGCTTCAAGTAGTGTGTGCCCGTCTGTTGTGTGACTCTGGTAACTAGAGATCCCTCAGACCCTTTTAGTC
AGTGTGGAAAATCTCTAGCAGTACGTATAGTAGTTCATGTCATCTTATTATTCAGTATTTATAACTTGCA
AAGAAATGAATATCAGAGAGTGAGAGGAACTTGTTTATTGCAGCTTATAATGGTTACAAATAAAGCAATA
GCATCACAAATTTCACAAATAAAGCATTTTTTTCACTGCATTCTAGTTGTGGTTTGTCCAAACTCATCAA
TGTATCTTATCATGTCTGGCTCTAGCTATCCCGCCCCTAACTCCGCCCATCCCGCCCCTAACTCCGCCCA
GTTCCGCCCATTCTCCGCCCCATGGCTGACTAATTTTTTTTATTTATGCAGAGGCCGAGGCCGCCTCGGC
CTCTGAGCTATTCCAGAAGTAGTGAGGAGGCTTTTTTGGAGGCCTAGGGACGTACCCAATTCGCCCTATA
GTGAGTCGTATTACGCGCGCTCACTGGCCGTCGTTTTACAACGTCGTGACTGGGAAAACCCTGGCGTTAC
CCAACTTAATCGCCTTGCAGCACATCCCCCTTTCGCCAGCTGGCGTAATAGCGAAGAGGCCCGCACCGAT
CGCCCTTCCCAACAGTTGCGCAGCCTGAATGGCGAATGGG
[124 nt withheld, positions 6761-6884]
C
[91 nt withheld, positions 6886-6976]
A
[49 nt withheld, positions 6978-7026]
CCTTTGACGTTGGAGTCCACGTTCTTT
[37 nt withheld, positions 7054-7090]
ACCCTATCTCGGTCTATTCTTTTGATTTATAAGGGATTTTGCCGATTTCGGCCTATTGGTTAAAAAATGA
GCTGATTTAACAAAAATTTAACGCGAATTTTAACAAAATATTAACGCTTACAATTTAGGTGGCACTTTTC
GGGGAAATGTGCGCGGAACCCCTATTTGTTTATTTTTCTAAATACATTCAAATATGTATCCGCTCATGAG
ACAATAACCCTGATAAATGCTTCAATAATATTGAAAAAGGAAGAGTATGAGTATTCAACATTTCCGTGTC
GCCCTTATTCCCTTTTTTGCGGCATTTTGCCTTCCTGTTTTTGCTCACCCAGAAACGCTGGTGAAAGTAA
AAGATGCTGAAGATCAGTTGGGTGCACGAGTGGGTTACATCGAACTGGATCTCAACAGCGGTAAGATCCT
TGAGAGTTTTCGCCCCGAAGAACGTTTTCCAATGATGAGCACTTTTAAAGTTCTGCTATGTGGCGCGGTA
TTATCCCGTATTGACGCCGGGCAAGAGCAACTCGGTCGCCGCATACACTATTCTCAGAATGACTTGGTTG
AGTACTCACCAGTCACAGAAAAGCATCTTACGGATGGCATGACAGTAAGAGAATTATGCAGTGCTGCCAT
AACCATGAGTGATAACACTGCGGCCAACTTACTTCTGACAACGATCGGAGGACCGAAGGAGCTAACCGCT
TTTTTGCACAACATGGGGGATCATGTAACTCGCCTTGATCGTTGGGAACCGGAGCTGAATGAAGCCATAC
CAAACGACGAGCGTGACACCACGATGCCTGTAGCAATGGCAACAACGTTGCGCAAACTATTAACTGGCGA
ACTACTTACTCTAGCTTCCCGGCAACAATTAATAGACTGGATGGAGGCGGATAAAGTTGCAGGACCACTT
CTGCGCTCGGCCCTTCCGGCTGGCTGGTTTATTGCTGATAAATCTGGAGCCGGTGAGCGTGGGTCTCGCG
GTATCATTGCAGCACTGGGGCCAGATGGTAAGCCCTCCCGTATCGTAGTTATCTACACGACGGGGAGTCA
GGCAACTATGGATGAACGAAATAGACAGATCGCTGAGATAGGTGCCTCACTGATTAAGCATTGGTAACTG
TCAGACCAAGTTTACTCATATATACTTTAGATTGATTTAAAACTTCATTTTTAATTTAAAAGGATCTAGG
TGAAGATCCTTTTTGATAATCTCATGACCAAAATCCCTTAACGTGAGTTTTCGTTCCACTGAGCGTCAGA
CCCCGTAGAAAAGATCAAAGGATCTTCTTGAGATCCTTTTTTTCTGCGCGTAATCTGCTGCTTGCAAACA
AAAAAACCACCGCTACCAGCGGTGGTTTGTTTGCCGGATCAAGAGCTACCAACTCTTTTTCCGAAGGTAA
CTGGCTTCAGCAGAGCGCAGATACCAAATACTGTTCTTCTAGTGTAGCCGTAGTTAGGCCACCACTTCAA
GAACTCTGTAGCACCGCCTACATACCTCGCTCTGCTAATCCTGTTACCAGTGGCTGCTGCCAGTGGCGAT
AAGTCGTGTCTTACCGGGTTGGACTCAAGACGATAGTTACCGGATAAGGCGCAGCGGTCGGGCTGAACGG
GGGGTTCGTGCACACAGCCCAGCTTGGAGCGAACGACCTACACCGAACTGAGATACCTACAGCGTGAGCT
ATGAGAAAGCGCCACGCTTCCCGAAGGGAGAAAGGCGGACAGGTATCCGGTAAGCGGCAGGGTCGGAACA
GGAGAGCGCACGAGGGAGCTTCCAGGGGGAAACGCCTGGTATCTTTATAGTCCTGTCGGGTTTCGCCACC
TCTGACTTGAGCGTCGATTTTTGTGATGCTCGTCAGGGGGGCGGAGCCTATGGAAAAACGCCAGCAACGC
GGCCTTTTTACGGTTCCTGGCCTTTTGCTGGCCTTTTGCTCACATGTTCTTTCCTGCGTTATCCCCTGAT
TCTGTGGATAACCGTATTACCGCCTTTGAGTGAGCTGATACCGCTCGCCGCAGCCGAACGACCGAGCGCA
GCGAGTCAGTGAGCGAGGAAGCGGAAGAGCGCCCAATACGCAAACCGCCTCTCCCCGCGCGTTGGCCGAT
TCATTAATGCAGCTGGCACGACAGGTTTCCCGACTGGAAAGCGGGCAGTGAGCGCAACGCAATTAATGTG
AGTTAGCTCACTCATTAGGCACCCCAGGCTTTACACTTTATGCTTCCGGCTCGTATGTTGTGTGGAATTG
TGAGCGGATAACAATTTCACACAGGAAACAGCTATGACCATGATTACGCCAAGCGCGCAATTAACCCTCA
CTAAAGGGAACAAAAGCTGGAGCTGCAAGC
Features (pLannotate 1.2.2; 31 found; start..end, strand, type, name):
      5..231     +  promoter       RSV promoter: Rous sarcoma virus enhancer/promoter
    232..412     +  LTR            5' LTR (truncated): truncated 5' long terminal repeat (LTR) from HIV-1
    459..584     +  misc_feature   HIV-1 Ψ: packaging signal of human immunodeficiency virus type 1
    568..931     +  CDS            HIV-1 gag (fragment): gag protein from human immunodeficiency virus 1; gag
   1077..1310    +  misc_feature   RRE: The Rev response element (RRE) of HIV-1 allows for Rev-dependent mRNA export from the nucleus to the cytoplasm.
   1687..1713    +  CDS            Rev (fragment): human immunodeficiency virus 1 (HIV-1) Rev protein; rev; enhances nuclear export of unspliced and incompletely spliced viral mRNAs
   1720..1743    +  promoter       SV40 promoter (fragment): SV40 early promoter
   1744..1815    +  promoter       SV40 promoter (fragment): SV40 enhancer and early promoter
   1839..1974    +  rep_origin     SV40 ori: SV40 origin of replication
   2020..2616    +  CDS            PuroR (fragment): puromycin N-acetyltransferase; pac from Streptomyces; confers resistance to puromycin
   2665..2782    +  misc_feature   cPPT/CTS: central polypurine tract and central termination sequence of HIV-1
   2847..2913    +  CDS            small t antigen (fragment): SV40 (simian virus 40) small t antigen
   2920..4098    +  promoter       EF-1α promoter: strong constitutive promoter for human elongation factor EF-1α
   4163..4477    +  CDS            ZNF561 (fragment): ZN561_HUMAN - Experimental evidence at protein level: Swiss-Prot protein existence level 1. May be involved in transcriptional regulation. From Homo sapiens (Human).
   5192..5245    +  promoter       U6 promoter (fragment): RNA polymerase III promoter for human U6 snRNA
   5287..5875    +  misc_feature   WPRE: woodchuck hepatitis virus posttranscriptional regulatory element
   5926..5945    +  misc_feature   cPPT/CTS (fragment): central polypurine tract and central termination sequence of HIV-1
   5947..6180    +  LTR            3' LTR (ΔU3): self-inactivating 3' long terminal repeat (LTR) from HIV-1
   6258..6379    +  polyA_signal   SV40 poly(A) signal: SV40 polyadenylation signal
   6419..6554    +  rep_origin     SV40 ori: SV40 origin of replication
   6575..6593    -  promoter       T7 promoter: promoter for bacteriophage T7 RNA polymerase
   6601..6756    +  CDS            lacZα (fragment): LacZα fragment of β-galactosidase; lacZ fragment
   6761..7189    +  rep_origin     f1 ori (sequence partly withheld): f1 bacteriophage origin of replication; arrow indicates direction of (+) strand synthesis
   7242..7346    +  promoter       AmpR promoter: bla
   7347..8207    +  CDS            AmpR: β-lactamase; bla; confers resistance to ampicillin, carbenicillin, and related antibiotics
   8378..8966    +  rep_origin     ori: high-copy-number ColE1/pMB1/pBR322/pUC origin of replication
   9149..9241    +  CDS            lacI (fragment): lac repressor; lacI; The lac repressor binds to the lac operator to inhibit transcription in E. coli. This inhibition can be relieved by adding lactose or isopropyl-β-D-thiogalactopyranoside (IPTG).
   9254..9275    +  protein_bind   CAP binding site: CAP binding activates transcription in the presence of cAMP. E. coli catabolite activator protein
   9290..9320    +  promoter       lac promoter: promoter for the E. coli lac operon
   9328..9344    +  protein_bind   lac operator: The lac repressor binds to the lac operator to inhibit transcription in E. coli. This inhibition can be relieved by adding lactose or isopropyl-β-D-thiogalactopyranoside (IPTG). lac repressor encoded by lacI
   9389..9407    +  promoter       T3 promoter: promoter for bacteriophage T3 RNA polymerase
