[The description below was written by a language model from this plasmid's Addgene catalogue record and pLannotate feature annotations shown in this document.]
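Description:
TFORF1412 is a third-generation-style, self-inactivating lentiviral expression plasmid built on the pLX_TRC317 backbone and carrying the human zinc-finger transcription factor ZNF562 as an open reading frame of roughly 1.2 kb. It belongs to a barcoded transcription factor ORF collection. Each member carries a unique 24-bp barcode so that the overexpressed factor can be identified by sequencing in pooled screens. The feature table does not annotate the barcode's position. In bacteria the plasmid is maintained through a high-copy ColE1/pUC-type origin with ampicillin resistance (AmpR). An f1 origin and remnants of a lac/lacZα cloning region flanked by T7 and T3 promoters are also present from the parental backbone.

The viral cassette begins with an RSV promoter fused to a truncated HIV-1 5' LTR, which drives Tat-independent production of genomic RNA in packaging cells. This is followed by the Ψ packaging signal, a gag fragment and the RRE for Rev-dependent nuclear export. Inside the transfer region, an SV40 early promoter drives the puromycin N-acetyltransferase gene for selection of transduced mammalian cells. A cPPT/CTS element, which aids nuclear import of the viral genome, follows. The strong constitutive EF-1α promoter then drives the ZNF562 ORF. The automated annotation labels part of this ORF as a ZNF561 fragment, most likely because of homology between these related zinc-finger genes rather than a different insert. Downstream, a WPRE enhances transcript stability and expression, and the ΔU3 3' LTR makes the integrated provirus self-inactivating. An SV40 poly(A) signal follows. The depositor notes that the plasmid may recombine. The construct is used for stable ZNF562 overexpression, for example in directed-differentiation screens.
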