Addgene plasmid #143802: TFORF1412
Purpose: Lentiviral vector for overexpressing transcription factor ORFs with unique 24-bp barcodes. Barcodes facilitate identification of transcription factors in pooled screens.
Depositing lab: Feng Zhang. Depositing organization: Broad Institute. Publication: A transcription factor atlas of directed differentiation. Joung J, Ma S, Tay T, Geiger-Schuller KR, Kirchgatterer PC, Verdine VK, Guo B, Arias-Garcia MA, Allen WE, Singh A, Kuksenko O, Abudayyeh OO, Gootenberg JS, Fu Z, Macrae RK, Buenrostro JD, Regev A, Zhang F. Cell. 2023 Jan 5;186(1):209-229.e26. doi: 10.1016/j.cell.2022.11.026. PubMed 36608654.
Backbone
  Vector backbone: pLX_TRC317
  Backbone manufacturer: Broad Institute Genetic Perturbation Platform
  Backbone size w/o insert (bp): 8264
  Vector type: Mammalian Expression, Lentiviral
  Selectable markers: Puromycin
Growth in bacteria
  Bacterial resistance: Ampicillin, 100 μg/mL
  Growth temperature: 37°C
  Growth strain: NEB Stable
  Copy number: High Copy
Gene/Insert
  Gene/Insert name: ZNF562
  Species: H. sapiens (human)
  Insert size (bp): 1166
  Entrez Gene: ZNF562
  Promoter: EF1a
  Cloning method: Unknown
  Sequencing primers: 5′ GGGTGGAGACTGAAGTTAGGCCAG; 3′ CACATAGCGTAAAAGGAGCAACATAG
Terms and licenses: Academic/Nonprofit Terms; Industry Terms: Not Available to Industry
Depositor comments: NM_017656,ENST00000293648 . The transcription factor ORF portion of this plasmid was synthesized by Genewiz. Please test multiple small colonies in case of plasmid recombination. To make this collection available in a timely manner, a portion of this collection was not fully sequenced by Addgene. If an Addgene verified full plasmid sequence is not available, please contact us prior to placing an order to request the full sequence.
How to cite: TFORF1412 was a gift from Feng Zhang (Addgene plasmid # 143802 ; http://n2t.net/addgene:143802 ; RRID:Addgene_143802)
