>Addgene plasmid #143802 | TFORF1412 | depositor partial sequence | sequence record 283533 | Insert
ACCGCCACCATGTCAGCCTTTGATATGTCCCATGATTTCTTTTTCTGCTTAACTTCAGAATGGGAAATAC
AACCTAGAACCAAACGGTCATCACTTCAGCAGGGTTTTTTGAAGAATCAAATATTCACTGGGATACAAAT
GCAGACAAGAAGCTACAGTGGATGGAAACTCTGTGAGAATTGTGGAGAGGTCTTCAGTGAACAGTTTTGC
CTTAAGACACACATGAGAGCTCAGAATGGAGGGAACACTTTTGAGGGTAATTGTTATGGAAAAGACAGCA
TCAGTGTGCACAAGGAAGCCTCTATTGGACAAGAACTTTCCAAATTTAATCCATGTGGAAAAGTCTTCAC
CTTAACTCCAGGCCTTGCTGTGCATCTTGAAATTCTCAATGGAAGACAACCCTACAAATGTAAGGAATGT
GGAAAAGGCTTTAAGTATTTTGCAAGCCTTGATAATCACATGGGAATCCACATTGGAGAGAAACTCTGTG
AATTTCAGGAATGTGAGAGAGCCATCACAACTTCCTCACACTTAAAGCAGTGTGTAGCAGTTCATACTGG
AAAGAAATCCGAAAAGACTAAGAACTGTGGGAAATCCTTCACTAATTTTTCTCAACTTTCTGCACATGCA
AAAACTCATAAAGGAGAGAAGTCCTTTGAATGTAAAGAATGTGGAAGATCCTTTAGAAATTCCTCATCCT
TTAATGTTCACATTCAAATTCACACTGGAATAAAACCACACAAATGTACGGAATGTGGGAAAGCCTTCAC
TAGATCAACTCACCTTACTCAACATGTAAGAACTCACACTGGAATAAAACCCTATGAATGTAAGGAATGT
GGCCAAGCCTTCACTCAGTACACGGGCCTTGCTATACACATACGAAATCACACTGGAGAGAAACCCTATC
AGTGTAAGGAATGTGGGAAAGCCTTCAATAGATCTTCAACGCTTACTCAACATAGAAGAATTCACACAGG
AGAGAAGCCTTATGAATGTGTTGAATGTGGGAAGACCTTCATTACTTCTTCCCATCGTAGTAAACATTTG
AAAACTCACAGTGGAGAAAGGTAGTAATGAACTAGTCCGTAACTTGAAAGTATTTCGATTTCTTGGCTTT
ATATATCTTGTGGAAAGGACGATATTGTACGTATACTCCTGGAAGT
