>Addgene plasmid #143802 | TFORF1412 | depositor partial sequence | sequence record 283534 | Barcode
TATTGTACGTATACTCCTGGAAGT
